>Addgene plasmid #176664 | pLib6.4-Consensus | addgene full sequence | sequence record 348672 | Addgene NGS Result
GACGAAAGGGCCTCGTGATACGCCTATTTTTATAGGTTAATGTCATGATAATAATGGTTTCTTAGACGTC
AGGTGGCACTTTTCGGGGAAATGTGCGCGGAACCCCTATTTGTTTATTTTTCTAAATACATTCAAATATG
TATCCGCTCATGAGACAATAACCCTGATAAATGCTTCAATAATATTGAAAAAGGAAGAGTATGAGTATTC
AACATTTCCGTGTCGCCCTTATTCCCTTTTTTGCGGCATTTTGCCTTCCTGTTTTTGCTCACCCAGAAAC
GCTGGTGAAAGTAAAAGATGCTGAAGATCAGTTGGGTGCACGAGTGGGTTACATCGAACTGGATCTCAAC
AGCGGTAAGATCCTTGAGAGTTTTCGCCCCGAAGAACGTTTTCCAATGATGAGCACTTTTAAAGTTCTGC
TATGTGGCGCGGTATTATCCCGTATTGACGCCGGGCAAGAGCAACTCGGTCGCCGCATACACTATTCTCA
GAATGACTTGGTTGAGTACTCACCAGTCACAGAAAAGCATCTTACGGATGGCATGACAGTAAGAGAATTA
TGCAGTGCTGCCATAACCATGAGTGATAACACTGCGGCCAACTTACTTCTGACAACGATCGGAGGACCGA
AGGAGCTAACCGCTTTTTTGCACAACATGGGGGATCATGTAACTCGCCTTGATCGTTGGGAACCGGAGCT
GAATGAAGCCATACCAAACGACGAGCGTGACACCACGATGCCTGTAGCAATGGCAACAACGTTGCGCAAA
CTATTAACTGGCGAACTACTTACTCTAGCTTCCCGGCAACAATTAATAGACTGGATGGAGGCGGATAAAG
TTGCAGGACCACTTCTGCGCTCGGCCCTTCCGGCTGGCTGGTTTATTGCTGATAAATCTGGAGCCGGTGA
GCGTGGGTCTCGCGGTATCATTGCAGCACTGGGGCCAGATGGTAAGCCCTCCCGTATCGTAGTTATCTAC
ACGACGGGGAGTCAGGCAACTATGGATGAACGAAATAGACAGATCGCTGAGATAGGTGCCTCACTGATTA
AGCATTGGTAACTGTCAGACCAAGTTTACTCATATATACTTTAGATTGATTTAAAACTTCATTTTTAATT
TAAAAGGATCTAGGTGAAGATCCTTTTTGATAATCTCATGACCAAAATCCCTTAACGTGAGTTTTCGTTC
CACTGAGCGTCAGACCCCGTAGAAAAGATCAAAGGATCTTCTTGAGATCCTTTTTTTCTGCGCGTAATCT
GCTGCTTGCAAACAAAAAAACCACCGCTACCAGCGGTGGTTTGTTTGCCGGATCAAGAGCTACCAACTCT
TTTTCCGAAGGTAACTGGCTTCAGCAGAGCGCAGATACCAAATACTGTTCTTCTAGTGTAGCCGTAGTTA
GGCCACCACTTCAAGAACTCTGTAGCACCGCCTACATACCTCGCTCTGCTAATCCTGTTACCAGTGGCTG
CTGCCAGTGGCGATAAGTCGTGTCTTACCGGGTTGGACTCAAGACGATAGTTACCGGATAAGGCGCAGCG
GTCGGGCTGAACGGGGGGTTCGTGCACACAGCCCAGCTTGGAGCGAACGACCTACACCGAACTGAGATAC
CTACAGCGTGAGCTATGAGAAAGCGCCACGCTTCCCGAAGGGAGAAAGGCGGACAGGTATCCGGTAAGCG
GCAGGGTCGGAACAGGAGAGCGCACGAGGGAGCTTCCAGGGGGAAACGCCTGGTATCTTTATAGTCCTGT
CGGGTTTCGCCACCTCTGACTTGAGCGTCGATTTTTGTGATGCTCGTCAGGGGGGCGGAGCCTATGGAAA
AACGCCAGCAACGCGGCCTTTTTACGGTTCCTGGCCTTTTGCTGGCCTTTTGCTCACATGTTCTTTCCTG
CGTTATCCCCTGATTCTGTGGATAACCGTATTACCGCCTTTGAGTGAGCTGATACCGCTCGCCGCAGCCG
AACGACCGAGCGCAGCGAGTCAGTGAGCGAGGAAGCGGAAGAGCGCCCAATACGCAAACCGCCTCTCCCC
GCGCGTTGGCCGATTCATTAATGCAGCTGGCACGACAGGTTTCCCGACTGGAAAGCGGGCAGTGAGCGCA
ACGCAATTAATGTGAGTTAGCTCACTCATTAGGCACCCCAGGCTTTACACTTTATGCTTCCGGCTCGTAT
GTTGTGTGGAATTGTGAGCGGATAACAATTTCACACAGGAAACAGCTATGACCATGATTACGCCAAGCTT
GCATGCCTGCAGGTCGACTCTAGAGGATCCCCCGGGTGCCAGGGCGTGCCCTTGGGCTCCCCGGGCGCGT
ACTTCGAATTCCCACTATTCAATCACTTAAAAATATAAGTTTATCCATCGCTAGAACCGTTTTGACGTGC
GCTAACTATATAAGCAAAATGGTTTCCCTCTATACTTGGGTCTTCGAGAAGACCTGTTTTAGAGCTAGAA
ATAGCAAGTTAAAATAAGGCTAGTCCGTTATCAACTTGAAAAAGTGGCACCGAGTCGGTGCTTTTTTTTT
TTTGCCTACCTGGAGCCTGAGAGTTGTTCAATAAAATAAAAATGTTTCGTTTTTTTGCTTTCGCCAGTAT
TTATTATTTTTCATCAATATGTATTCAATTTGGTATGTATTTAGTAATTGTAATATATAGACAATGGTTT
TCCGTTGACGTACATACATCTGACGGTACCCAGCATGCAATTCTATATTCTAAAAACACAAATGATACTT
CTAAAAAAAAATCATGAATGGCATCAACTCTGAATCAAATCTTTGCAGATGCACCTACTTCTCATTTCCA
CTGTCACATCATTTTTCCAGATCTCGCTGCCTGTTATGTGGCCCACAAACCAAGACACGTTTTATGGCCA
TTAAAGCTGGCTGATCGTCGCCAAACACCAAATACATAATGAATATGTACACATTCGAGAAAGAAGCGAT
CAAAGAAGCATCTTCGGGCGGAGTAGGAGAATGCGGAGGAGAAGGAGAACGAGCTGATCTAGTATCTCTC
CACAATCCAATGCCAACTGACCAACTGGCCATATTCGGAGCAATTTGAAGCCAATTTCCATCGCCTGGCG
ATCGCTCCATTCTTGGCTATATGTTTTTCACCGTTACCCGGGGCCATTTTCAAAGACTCGTCGGCAAGAT
AAGATTGTGTCACTCGCTGTCTCTCTTCATTTGTCGAAGAATGCTGAGGAATTTCGCGATGACGTCGGCG
AGTATTTTGAAGAATGAGAATAATTTGTATTTATACGAAAATCAGTTAGTGGAATTTTCTACAAAAACAT
GTTATCTATAGATAATTTTGTTGCAAAATATGTTGACTATGACAAAGATTGTATGTATATACCTTTAATG
TATTCTCATTTTCTTATGTATTTATAATGGCAATGATGATACTGATGATATTTTAAGATGATGCCAGACC
AAAAGGCTTGAATTTCTGCGTCTTTTGCCGAACGCAGTGCATGTGCAATTGTTGTTTTTTGGAATATTCA
ATTTTCGGACTGTCCGCTTTGATTTCAGTTTCTTGGCTTATTCAAAAAGCAAAGTAAAGCCAAAAAAGCG
AGATGGCAATACCAAATGCGGCAAAACGGTAGTGGAAGGAAAGGGGTGCGGGGCAGCGGAAGGAAGGGTG
GGGCGGGGCGTGGCGGGGTCTGTGGCTGGGCGCGACGTCACCGACGTTGGAGCCACTCCTTTGACCATGT
GTGCGTGTGTGTATTATTCGTGTCTCGCCACTCGCCGGTTGTTTTTTTCTTTTTATGCTGCGCTCTCTCT
AGCGCCATCTCGCTTACGCATGCTCAACGCACCGCATGTTGCCGTTTCCTTTTATGCGTCATTTTGGCTC
GAAATAGGCAATTATTTAAACAAAGATTAGTCAACGAAAACGCTAAAATAAATAAGTCTACAATATGGTT
ACTTATTGCCATGTGTGTGCAGCCAACGATAGCAACAAAAGCAACAACACAGGTGGCTTTCCCTCTTTCA
CTTTTTGTTTGCAAGCCGCGTGCGAGCAAGACGGCACGACCGGCAAACGCAATTACGCTGACAAAGAGCA
GACGAAGTTTTGGCGAAAAACATCAAGGCGCCTGATACGAATGCATTTGCAATAACAATTGCGATATTTA
ATATTGTTTATGAAGCTGTTTGACTTCAAAACACACAAAAAAAAAAATAAAACAAATTATTTGAAAGAGA
ATTAGGAATCGGACGCTTATCGTTAGGGTAACAACAAGAAATGCTTACTGAGTCACAGCCTCTGGAAAAC
TGCCGCAAGCCAGAGAGAGAGAGAAAAAGAGGGAGAGCAGCTTAGACCGCATGTGCTTGTGTGTGAGGCG
TCTCTCTCTTCGTCTCTGTTGCGCAAACGCATAGACTGCACTGAAAAAATCGATTACCTATTTTTTATGA
ATGAATATTTGCACTATTACTATTCAAAACTATTAAGATAGCAATCACATTCAATAGCCAAATACTATAC
CACCTGAGCGATGCAACGAAATGATCAATTTGAGCAAAAATGCTGCATATTTAGGACGGCATCATTATAG
AAATGCTTCTTGCTGTGTACTTTTCTCTCGTCTGGCAGCTGTTTCGCCGTTATTGTTAAAACCGGCTTAA
GTTAGGTGTGTTTTCTACGACTAGTGAATGCCCTACTAGAAGATGTGTGTTGCACAAAATGTCCCTGGAA
TAACCAATTTGAAGTGCAGATAGCAGTAAACGTAAGCTAATATGAATATTATTTAACTGTAATGTTTTAA
TATCGCTGGACATTACTAATAAACCCACTATAAACACATGTACATATGTATGTTTTGGCATACAATGAGT
AGTTGGGGAAAAAATGTGTAAAAGCACCGTGACCATCACAGCATAAAGATAACCAGCTGAAGTATCGAAT
ATGAGTAACCCCCAAATTGAATCACATGCCGCAACTGATAGGACCCATGGAAGTACACTCTTCATGGCGA
TATACAAGACACACACAAGCACGAACACCCAGTTGCGGAGGAAATTCTCCGTAAATGAAAACCCAATCGG
CGAACAATTCATACCCATATATGGTAAAAGTTTTGAACGCGACTTGAGAGCGGAGAGCATTGCGGCTGAT
AAGGTTTTAGCGCTAAGCGGGCTTTATAAAACGGGCTGCGGGACCAGTTTTCATATCACTACCGTTTGAG
TTCTTGTGCTGTGTGGATACTCCTCCCGACACAAAGCCGCTCCATCAGCCAGCAGTCGTCTAATCCAGAG
ACCCCGGATCCAGGAATTCGCCCTTGTTTAAACATGGTGAGCAAGGGCGAGGAGCTGTTCACCGGGGTGG
TGCCCATCCTGGTCGAGCTGGACGGCGACGTAAACGGCCACAAGTTCAGCGTGTCCGGCGAGGGCGAGGG
CGATGCCACCTACGGCAAGCTGACCCTGAAGTTCATCTGCACCACCGGCAAGCTGCCCGTGCCCTGGCCC
ACCCTCGTGACCACCCTGACCTACGGCGTGCAGTGCTTCAGCCGCTACCCCGACCACATGAAGCAGCACG
ACTTCTTCAAGTCCGCCATGCCCGAAGGCTACGTCCAGGAGCGCACCATCTTCTTCAAGGGCGACGGCAA
CTACAAGACCCGCGCCGAGGTGAAGTTCGAGGGCGACACCCTGGTGAACCGCATCGAGCTGAAGGGCATC
GACTTCAAGGAGGACGGCAACATCCTGGGGCACAAGCTGGAGTACAACTACAACAGCCACAACGTCTATA
TCATGGCCGACAAGCAGAAGAACGGCATCAAGGTGAACTTCAAGATCCGCCACAACATCGAGGACGGCAG
CGTGCAGCTCGCCGACCACTACCAGCAGAACACCCCCATCGGCGACGGCCCCGTGCTGCTGCCCGACAAC
CACTACCTGAGCACCCAGTCCGCCCTGAGCAAAGACCCCAACGAGAAGCGCGATCACATGGTCCTGCTGG
AGTTCGTGACCGCCGCCGGGATCACTCTCGGCATGGACGAGCTGTACAAGCTTGAGGGCAGAGGAAGCCT
TCTAACATGCGGTGACGTGGAGGAGAATCCCGGCCCTGCTAGCGGTAGCGGCAGCGGTAGCATGACCGAG
TACAAGCCCACGGTGCGCCTCGCCACCCGCGACGACGTCCCCCGGGCCGTACGCACCCTCGCCGCCGCGT
TCGCCGACTACCCCGCCACGCGCCACACCGTCGACCCGGACCGCCACATCGAGCGGGTCACCGAGCTGCA
AGAACTCTTCCTCACGCGCGTCGGGCTCGACATCGGCAAGGTGTGGGTCGCGGACGACGGCGCCGCGGTG
GCGGTCTGGACCACGCCGGAGAGCGTCGAAGCGGGGGCGGTGTTCGCCGAGATCGGCCCGCGCATGGCCG
AGTTGAGCGGTTCCCGGCTGGCCGCGCAGCAACAGATGGAAGGCCTCCTGGCGCCGCACCGGCCCAAGGA
GCCCGCGTGGTTCCTGGCCACCGTCGGCGTCTCGCCCGACCACCAGGGCAAGGGTCTGGGCAGCGCCGTC
GTGCTCCCCGGAGTGGAGGCGGCCGAGCGCGCCGGGGTGCCCGCCTTCCTGGAGACCTCCGCGCCCCGCA
ACCTCCCCTTCTACGAGCGGCTCGGCTTCACCGTCACCGCCGACGTCGAGGTGCCCGAAGGACCGCGCAC
CTGGTGCATGACCCGCAAGCCCGGTGCCTGACTCGAGGGATCCAGACATGATAAGATACATTGATGAGTT
TGGACAAACCACAACTAGAATGCAGTGAAAAAAATGCTTTATTTGTGAAATTTGTGATGCTATTGCTTTA
TTTGTAACCATTATAAGCTGCAATAAACAAGTTAACAACAACAATTGCATTCATTTTATGTTTCAGGTTC
AGGGGGAGGTGTGGGAGGTTTTTTAAAGCAAGTAAAACCTCTACAAATGTGGTATGGCTGATTATGATCA
GTCGACCGATGCCCTTGAGAGCCTTCAACCCAGTCAGCTCCTTCCGGTGGGCGCGGGGCATGACTATCGT
CGCCGCACTTATGGTACGCGCCCGGGGAGCCCAAGGGCACGCCCTGGCACCCGAAGGGCGAATTCACTGG
CCGTCGTTTTACAACGTCGTGACTGGGAAAACCCTGGCGTTACCCAACTTAATCGCCTTGCAGCACATCC
CCCTTTCGCCAGCTGGCGTAATAGCGAAGAGGCCCGCACCGATCGCCCTTCCCAACAGTTGCGCAGCCTG
AATGGCGAATGGCGCCTGATGCGGTATTTTCTCCTTACGCATCTGTGCGGTATTTCACACCGCATATGGT
GCACTCTCAGTACAATCTGCTCTGATGCCGCATAGTTAAGCCAGCCCCGACACCCGCCAACACCCGCTGA
CGCGCCCTGACGGGCTTGTCTGCTCCCGGCATCCGCTTACAGACAAGCTGTGACCGTCTCCGGGAGCTGC
ATGTGTCAGAGGTTTTCACCGTCATCACCGAAACGCGCGA
Features (pLannotate 1.2.2; 20 found; start..end, strand, type, name):
     96..200     +  promoter       AmpR promoter: bla
    201..1061    +  CDS            AmpR: β-lactamase; bla; confers resistance to ampicillin, carbenicillin, and related antibiotics
   1232..1820    +  rep_origin     ori: high-copy-number ColE1/pMB1/pBR322/pUC origin of replication
   2003..2095    +  CDS            lacI (fragment): lac repressor; lacI; The lac repressor binds to the lac operator to inhibit transcription in E. coli. This inhibition can be relieved by adding lactose or isopropyl-β-D-thiogalactopyranoside (IPTG).
   2108..2129    +  protein_bind   CAP binding site: CAP binding activates transcription in the presence of cAMP. E. coli catabolite activator protein
   2144..2174    +  promoter       lac promoter: promoter for the E. coli lac operon
   2182..2198    +  protein_bind   lac operator: The lac repressor binds to the lac operator to inhibit transcription in E. coli. This inhibition can be relieved by adding lactose or isopropyl-β-D-thiogalactopyranoside (IPTG). lac repressor encoded by lacI
   2235..2272    -  misc_feature   MCS (fragment): pUC18/19 multiple cloning site
   2276..2309    +  protein_bind   attB: minimal attB site for the φC31 integrase (Groth et al., 2000) phage φC31 integrase
   2436..2511    +  misc_RNA       gRNA scaffold: guide RNA scaffold for the Streptococcus pyogenes CRISPR/Cas9 system
   2743..5252    +  promoter       Ac5 promoter: Drosophila melanogaster actin 5C promoter
   5284..6000    +  CDS            EGFP: EGFP is a basic (constitutively fluorescent) green fluorescent protein published in 1996, derived from Aequorea victoria. It is reported to be a rapidly-maturing weak dimer with moderate acid sensitivity.
   6082..6681    +  CDS            PuroR: puromycin N-acetyltransferase; pac from Streptomyces alboniger; confers resistance to puromycin
   6689..6823    -  polyA_signal   SV40 poly(A) signal: SV40 polyadenylation signal
   6846..6930    -  CDS            large T antigen (fragment): large T antigen from SV40 (simian virus 40)
   6931..7013    +  CDS            TcR (fragment): tetracycline efflux protein; tet; confers resistance to tetracycline
   7017..7050    -  protein_bind   attB: minimal attB site for the φC31 integrase (Groth et al., 2000) phage φC31 integrase
   7062..7219    +  CDS            lacZα (fragment): LacZα fragment of β-galactosidase; lacZ fragment
   7225..7324    -  misc_feature   bom (fragment): basis of mobility region from pBR322
   7426..1       -  CDS            rop (fragment) (across the origin): Rop protein, which maintains plasmids at low copy number; rop
