[The description below was written by a language model from this plasmid's Addgene catalogue record and pLannotate feature annotations shown in this document.]
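Description:
pLib6.4-Consensus is an empty sgRNA cloning and delivery backbone for CRISPR work in insect, specifically mosquito, cells. It is built on pUC19 and is about 7.5 kb according to the sequenced record. In E. coli it is maintained as a high-copy plasmid through the ColE1/pUC origin and selected with ampicillin via the bla gene. Remnants of the pUC lac region (lac promoter and operator, lacZα and MCS fragments) and other short backbone fragments are also annotated but appear to be vestigial.

The functional payload lies between two minimal φC31 attB sites in inverted orientation, an arrangement that supports recombinase-mediated cassette exchange: with φC31 integrase, the flanked segment swaps into a cell line or organism carrying matching attP acceptor sites. Inside this segment are two units. The first is an sgRNA expression unit in which, according to the catalogue entry, a mosquito consensus U6 promoter drives a guide. The targeting sequence is cloned into a BbsI cassette upstream of the Streptococcus pyogenes Cas9 gRNA scaffold. The automated annotation picks up the scaffold but does not label the U6 promoter or the BbsI cassette. The second unit is a Drosophila melanogaster Actin5C promoter driving EGFP linked by a 2A peptide to puromycin N-acetyltransferase, with an SV40 polyadenylation signal annotated immediately downstream. It provides both a fluorescent readout and puromycin selection of integrants.

Because each integration places a single guide at a defined locus, the vector suits construction of pooled sgRNA libraries. The associated publication describes tools for pooled CRISPR knockout screening in mosquito cells. No Cas9 gene is annotated, so the nuclease must be supplied separately.
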