Addgene plasmid #176664: pLib6.4-Consensus
Purpose: (Empty Backbone) Expression of sgRNA under mosquito consensus U6 promoter & delivery of D.mel-Actin5C::EGFP-2A-puro|sgRNA cassette through PhiC31 RCME to AttP acceptor cell line/organism
Depositing lab: Norbert Perrimon. Depositing organization: Harvard Medical School. Publication: Bioinformatic and cell-based tools for pooled CRISPR knockout screening in mosquitos. Viswanatha R, Mameli E, Rodiger J, Merckaert P, Feitosa-Suntheimer F, Colpitts TM, Mohr SE, Hu Y, Perrimon N. Nat Commun. 2021 Nov 24;12(1):6825. doi: 10.1038/s41467-021-27129-3. PubMed 34819517.
Backbone
  Vector backbone: pUC19
  Vector type: Insect Expression ; CRISPR
  Selectable markers: Puromycin
Growth in bacteria
  Bacterial resistance: Ampicillin, 100 μg/mL
  Growth temperature: 37°C
  Growth strain: DH5alpha
  Copy number: High Copy
Gene/Insert
  Gene/Insert name: None
Terms and licenses: Academic/Nonprofit Terms; Industry Terms: Not Available to Industry
Depositor comments: Cloning of sgRNA targeting sequence into BbsI cassette. Please visit https://www.biorxiv.org/content/10.1101/2021.03.29.437496v2 for bioRxiv preprint.
How to cite: pLib6.4-Consensus was a gift from Norbert Perrimon (Addgene plasmid # 176664 ; http://n2t.net/addgene:176664 ; RRID:Addgene_176664)
